Addgene plasmid #131151: pGL3 T2P 2.6
Purpose: To investigate activity of a 2.6 kb region upstream of mouse Trib2.
Depositing lab: Karen Keeshan. Depositing organization: University of Glasgow. Publication: Regulation of Trib2 by an E2F1-C/EBPalpha feedback loop in AML cell proliferation. Rishi L, Hannon M, Salome M, Hasemann M, Frank AK, Campos J, Timoney J, O'Connor C, Cahill MR, Porse B, Keeshan K. Blood. 2014 Apr 10;123(15):2389-400. doi: 10.1182/blood-2013-07-511683. Epub 2014 Feb 10. PubMed 24516045.
Backbone
  Vector backbone: pGL3-Basic
  Backbone size w/o insert (bp): 4800
  Vector type: Mammalian Expression
Growth in bacteria
  Bacterial resistance: Ampicillin, 100 μg/mL
  Growth temperature: 37°C
  Growth strain: DH5alpha
  Copy number: High Copy
Gene/Insert
  Gene/Insert name: -2.6kb - 0 of mTrib2 upstream of gene transcriptional start site
  Species: M. musculus (mouse)
  Insert size (bp): 800
  GenBank ID: NM_144551.5
  Entrez Gene: Trib2 (a.k.a. AW319517, TRB, TRB-2, TRB2)
  Tag / fusion protein: luciferase (C terminal on insert)
  Cloning method: Restriction Enzyme; 5′ cloning site NheI (unknown if destroyed); 3′ cloning site XhoI (unknown if destroyed)
  Sequencing primers: 5′ n/a
Terms and licenses: Academic/Nonprofit Terms; Industry Terms: Not Available to Industry
Depositor comments: The insert contains a A1815T mismatch. This is within a putative CTTTGCAAT CEBP binding site which has not been experimentally validated, and without experimentally validated E2F binding sites.
How to cite: pGL3 T2P 2.6 was a gift from Karen Keeshan (Addgene plasmid # 131151 ; http://n2t.net/addgene:131151 ; RRID:Addgene_131151)
