[The description below was written by a language model from this plasmid's Addgene catalogue record and pLannotate feature annotations shown in this document.]
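Description:
pGL3 T2P 2.6 is a firefly luciferase reporter plasmid built on the promoterless pGL3-Basic backbone, made to test the transcriptional activity of a 2.6 kb region immediately upstream of the mouse Trib2 transcriptional start site. The genomic fragment was inserted between the NheI and XhoI sites of the polylinker, directly ahead of the luc+ coding sequence. Luciferase output in transfected mammalian cells therefore depends on promoter activity supplied by the Trib2 fragment. The catalogue lists luciferase as a C-terminal "tag", but the arrangement is a promoter–reporter fusion rather than a protein fusion. An SV40 late polyadenylation signal terminates the luciferase transcript. A synthetic poly(A) signal and the α2-globin RNA polymerase II pause site lie upstream of the insert and suppress read-through transcription from the backbone that would otherwise raise background signal.

The plasmid is propagated in E. coli at high copy number through a ColE1/pUC-type origin with ampicillin selection (β-lactamase under its own promoter), and it also carries an f1 origin for single-stranded DNA production. The short hits annotated as rice actin promoter, tetracycline resistance, large T antigen and lacZα are fragments and most likely reflect chance similarity or backbone remnants, not functional elements. The catalogue gives the insert size as 800 bp, but the sequenced total of about 7.4 kb against a 4.8 kb backbone fits the named 2.6 kb fragment. The depositor notes a single A-to-T mismatch in the insert. It falls in a putative, experimentally unvalidated C/EBP binding site and lies outside the validated E2F sites. The associated work concerns regulation of Trib2 by E2F1 and C/EBPα in acute myeloid leukaemia cells.
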