Features (pLannotate 1.2.2; 12 found; start..end, strand, type, name):
   1819..1844    -  promoter       Act1 promoter (fragment): rice actin promoter
   2584..4236    +  CDS            luciferase: firefly luciferase; luc+; enhanced luc+ version of the luciferase gene
   4277..4398    -  polyA_signal   SV40 poly(A) signal: SV40 polyadenylation signal
   4421..4489    -  CDS            large T antigen (fragment): large T antigen from SV40 (simian virus 40)
   4505..4637    +  CDS            TcR (fragment): tetracycline efflux protein; tet; confers resistance to tetracycline
   4817..5405    -  rep_origin     ori: high-copy-number ColE1/pMB1/pBR322/pUC origin of replication
   5576..6436    -  CDS            AmpR: β-lactamase; bla; confers resistance to ampicillin, carbenicillin, and related antibiotics
   6437..6541    -  promoter       AmpR promoter: bla
   6568..6996    +  rep_origin     f1 ori (sequence partly withheld): f1 bacteriophage origin of replication; arrow indicates direction of (+) strand synthesis
   7028..7095    -  CDS            lacZα (fragment): LacZα fragment of β-galactosidase; lacZ fragment
   7154..7202    +  polyA_signal   poly(A) signal: synthetic polyadenylation signal
   7216..7307    +  misc_feature   pause site: RNA polymerase II transcriptional pause signal from the human α2 globin gene
>Addgene plasmid #131151 | pGL3 T2P 2.6 | addgene full sequence | sequence record 255695 | Addgene NGS Result
CAGGGAACTCCTGATCATTAGAGCCACTATTGTCCCGGTTAAGTATAATTATAACTAGTTCTCTATTTCT
GTTCAAAAGTGGTAGTGCAGAATATTGTTACAGAGTGACCTCCCTCATAGAAAGAGGTGCCTTATGCGGG
TAAAAACTCAAGAGTAAGCCCAGCAGTCTTGCCCCAGACCTTGGTTGCTTCTTTCTCTTTCTGTTTTCCC
CTGCTACATTGCTACTCTTACCAGGATGCATTAGGTAAAGTCAAGAGGCTTAAGCTGTGGTCTGAACTTT
CCCCAGGTCTGTTCAAGCCAATGGTCCAGAACCTTCCCAGGAAGTTAAGAATAAGCAAGGGTCAAAGTGC
AGCCTTCCGTTGAACCCGGTATTGAATGTGTTCTTGGCCTAAATACTGAGATGCCGGGGCTGGAGAAGCC
TGACTCCTTGGCTAGGAGCCAACATCCTTTGCTGGAAGTGTGGGTGCAAAGGTGTGTGTTCCTGAGCTCT
CCCCAAAGACCTTGTCCTGAAGTCAAAAGACTCTGAAAGGATCCCCAATCCTATAACTGGTAAGTGGGGG
AGGGGTGGTGACACTAACTACAAGCTCACAATGGACTTCTGTTGAAATGATAAGCAACCGGAGAGAAAGA
ATAAAACTAATTCTAGAGACTGTGGGCTGCAAGAATCCTTCATTTTTTTAAAACCCGCGGGGAACTGCTT
GTTCAGGTTAACATAGCAGCAGAGGGGTGCCCGGTACCCAGAAGATGCGAGGCTTTCTGCGGAAAATCCC
GGGGAAGAGGATCTAAGTCTCAAAGTTGACCTGAGCCTGCCGGTGTTGCGTGGCGACGGTGGCAGATACA
CAGTCCAGCATCCCTGTCGCTGCAGCGCGAACAGCAGGCCAGGGGAGCCCAGAGCCCTTGGACTGCGGAA
GGATATAAAGCACTGTTTACCTCGCGCCTGGCCGAGCCATCCGGGGGCGAGGCTGGCGCCCCCAGTGGGG
GCACTGCAGGAGTGGCGGCAGCAGCCCTGGCCAACGGCGGGCGCAGGGGAGCCGCGCGCGCACTGGCAGC
GGCGCCGCTGATTGATGGGCTCCGGGCTCAATGACAGGGGCCGGGGCGTGGGTAGGGCGGGGCCGGCGAA
GAGGGCGGGGGCTCTGTGGAAATGTGTCGGTGACATTGAATGGGGAGACCGAGCGCGAGCAAGCGAGGCG
CGCGCGCACACATATGCGCACACACAGCCGGGCTCGCTCCGAGATCCCCGGCCACGTAAGTAACTATTAA
TACCGCCTCGCCCGGGGATGCGGGCGTGCTTGAGCGCCGGGATTGGCCTAGGGCGCCGTGGCCATCCCCT
TTAATTTTTAAATACACGGTCCTCTCCTACTTCTGGGTGGCAAGAAAAAAAAAATAATAAGAAAAGAAGA
CAAGCCGTCGATTTTTATTTTTCCTGCAGAGCAAACCCCGCCGTGCAATTTGGTCGCAAGGCATCGGGAG
ACAAGAGTGGTTTGCAAATTGTTTCAAGGCTCAAGACCCAGTTGTGCAGCGGAAAAGGAACGCCGCGGGT
TGACGGAGTCCGGGGAGCATCTGCTGGCAGCTCCTGCAGGACCCCCGGAAAGCTCCTGCTGCTGGTACCC
CCCAGGTCACCGCCCGCACTTCTTGCTTCATCGGAGGAGGATCTGGGACGTGAGCAGCGACAGCAAGAGC
TAGTGCTGACCGCGCGGGCTCTGCCTTGGGCTTTGTCGCGGTACCTGTGCCTGCCCTACTCCGCGCACTC
CCTACTCAGCTTTTGCAATCTTTTGTTGCCACTGCTGACCGCCCCAAGTTAAAAGCGCCTTTGCTATTTT
TTTTTTCTGTCTTTTTTTTTTTTTCTTGAGAGAGACAGCTCTGCGATTTTTTGGAAAAGCCTCAGACGCC
ATCTACAGTTAAGACTTAGGTAACTGCCCTCTCTAGCACCCCCCTTACACGCCCCCCACCCTTTCCACCA
AAAAGAGGGGGGTGCAGCGCGGATTCTGGCTGCCGCGCGGCGTGAGCCGGTAGACCCGAGCTTATTTCCT
TTTTCTTTTTGTTTGGTTTCTAACGCGTGGAGGGCGAGCCGGCGCCGCGCGCTCCCTGAAGACTGCACAA
ACTCCACGCAGGGCTTCTCCGCCCGGTCTGCGGATCCTCAGCTGGGGATCGCTCAGAAGCCCGGCGCTGC
AGCTCCTCACCCCAGAGGCACGCTCACTCGTCCAGATCCACGCTGCGAACAGAGACCCACTGAGTCCAGC
GTGCGGTTCTGCACCGCGCTGGCAGCTTCTGGGTAACAAAAGGACCCGAGTTGTCCGCAGAGCGAGCACC
CCCGGGAGCGGGGCTCGCAGCCGGGGACCAGCCCTGCAGCGCCCATCTGGGGGCTAGTTCTTAACTCTTC
CTCCACGGAGCCCCAGACGGGTCCCCTCCCTTCTTGATCCTTTTAAGTCGGTAGCACCGAGGCGCCTGCA
CCGGCGCGGCTCATCCATCTCTCCAGAGGGGTTTTTTGGTTTGTTTGTTTGTTTTGTCGTGTGCGATCCT
CACACTCCTCGAGATCTGCGATCTAAGTAAGCTTGGCATTCCGGTACTGTTGGTAAAGCCACCATGGAAG
ACGCCAAAAACATAAAGAAAGGCCCGGCGCCATTCTATCCGCTGGAAGATGGAACCGCTGGAGAGCAACT
GCATAAGGCTATGAAGAGATACGCCCTGGTTCCTGGAACAATTGCTTTTACAGATGCACATATCGAGGTG
GACATCACTTACGCTGAGTACTTCGAAATGTCCGTTCGGTTGGCAGAAGCTATGAAACGATATGGGCTGA
ATACAAATCACAGAATCGTCGTATGCAGTGAAAACTCTCTTCAATTCTTTATGCCGGTGTTGGGCGCGTT
ATTTATCGGAGTTGCAGTTGCGCCCGCGAACGACATTTATAATGAACGTGAATTGCTCAACAGTATGGGC
ATTTCGCAGCCTACCGTGGTGTTCGTTTCCAAAAAGGGGTTGCAAAAAATTTTGAACGTGCAAAAAAAGC
TCCCAATCATCCAAAAAATTATTATCATGGATTCTAAAACGGATTACCAGGGATTTCAGTCGATGTACAC
GTTCGTCACATCTCATCTACCTCCCGGTTTTAATGAATACGATTTTGTGCCAGAGTCCTTCGATAGGGAC
AAGACAATTGCACTGATCATGAACTCCTCTGGATCTACTGGTCTGCCTAAAGGTGTCGCTCTGCCTCATA
GAACTGCCTGCGTGAGATTCTCGCATGCCAGAGATCCTATTTTTGGCAATCAAATCATTCCGGATACTGC
GATTTTAAGTGTTGTTCCATTCCATCACGGTTTTGGAATGTTTACTACACTCGGATATTTGATATGTGGA
TTTCGAGTCGTCTTAATGTATAGATTTGAAGAAGAGCTGTTTCTGAGGAGCCTTCAGGATTACAAGATTC
AAAGTGCGCTGCTGGTGCCAACCCTATTCTCCTTCTTCGCCAAAAGCACTCTGATTGACAAATACGATTT
ATCTAATTTACACGAAATTGCTTCTGGTGGCGCTCCCCTCTCTAAGGAAGTCGGGGAAGCGGTTGCCAAG
AGGTTCCATCTGCCAGGTATCAGGCAAGGATATGGGCTCACTGAGACTACATCAGCTATTCTGATTACAC
CCGAGGGGGATGATAAACCGGGCGCGGTCGGTAAAGTTGTTCCATTTTTTGAAGCGAAGGTTGTGGATCT
GGATACCGGGAAAACGCTGGGCGTTAATCAAAGAGGCGAACTGTGTGTGAGAGGTCCTATGATTATGTCC
GGTTATGTAAACAATCCGGAAGCGACCAACGCCTTGATTGACAAGGATGGATGGCTACATTCTGGAGACA
TAGCTTACTGGGACGAAGACGAACACTTCTTCATCGTTGACCGCCTGAAGTCTCTGATTAAGTACAAAGG
CTATCAGGTGGCTCCCGCTGAATTGGAATCCATCTTGCTCCAACACCCCAACATCTTCGACGCAGGTGTC
GCAGGTCTTCCCGACGATGACGCCGGTGAACTTCCCGCCGCCGTTGTTGTTTTGGAGCACGGAAAGACGA
TGACGGAAAAAGAGATCGTGGATTACGTCGCCAGTCAAGTAACAACCGCGAAAAAGTTGCGCGGAGGAGT
TGTGTTTGTGGACGAAGTACCGAAAGGTCTTACCGGAAAACTCGACGCAAGAAAAATCAGAGAGATCCTC
ATAAAGGCCAAGAAGGGCGGAAAGATCGCCGTGTAATTCTAGAGTCGGGGCGGCCGGCCGCTTCGAGCAG
ACATGATAAGATACATTGATGAGTTTGGACAAACCACAACTAGAATGCAGTGAAAAAAATGCTTTATTTG
TGAAATTTGTGATGCTATTGCTTTATTTGTAACCATTATAAGCTGCAATAAACAAGTTAACAACAACAAT
TGCATTCATTTTATGTTTCAGGTTCAGGGGGAGGTGTGGGAGGTTTTTTAAAGCAAGTAAAACCTCTACA
AATGTGGTAAAATCGATAAGGATCCGTCGACCGATGCCCTTGAGAGCCTTCAACCCAGTCAGCTCCTTCC
GGTGGGCGCGGGGCATGACTATCGTCGCCGCACTTATGACTGTCTTCTTTATCATGCAACTCGTAGGACA
GGTGCCGGCAGCGCTCTTCCGCTTCCTCGCTCACTGACTCGCTGCGCTCGGTCGTTCGGCTGCGGCGAGC
GGTATCAGCTCACTCAAAGGCGGTAATACGGTTATCCACAGAATCAGGGGATAACGCAGGAAAGAACATG
TGAGCAAAAGGCCAGCAAAAGGCCAGGAACCGTAAAAAGGCCGCGTTGCTGGCGTTTTTCCATAGGCTCC
GCCCCCCTGACGAGCATCACAAAAATCGACGCTCAAGTCAGAGGTGGCGAAACCCGACAGGACTATAAAG
ATACCAGGCGTTTCCCCCTGGAAGCTCCCTCGTGCGCTCTCCTGTTCCGACCCTGCCGCTTACCGGATAC
CTGTCCGCCTTTCTCCCTTCGGGAAGCGTGGCGCTTTCTCATAGCTCACGCTGTAGGTATCTCAGTTCGG
TGTAGGTCGTTCGCTCCAAGCTGGGCTGTGTGCACGAACCCCCCGTTCAGCCCGACCGCTGCGCCTTATC
CGGTAACTATCGTCTTGAGTCCAACCCGGTAAGACACGACTTATCGCCACTGGCAGCAGCCACTGGTAAC
AGGATTAGCAGAGCGAGGTATGTAGGCGGTGCTACAGAGTTCTTGAAGTGGTGGCCTAACTACGGCTACA
CTAGAAGAACAGTATTTGGTATCTGCGCTCTGCTGAAGCCAGTTACCTTCGGAAAAAGAGTTGGTAGCTC
TTGATCCGGCAAACAAACCACCGCTGGTAGCGGTGGTTTTTTTGTTTGCAAGCAGCAGATTACGCGCAGA
AAAAAAGGATCTCAAGAAGATCCTTTGATCTTTTCTACGGGGTCTGACGCTCAGTGGAACGAAAACTCAC
GTTAAGGGATTTTGGTCATGAGATTATCAAAAAGGATCTTCACCTAGATCCTTTTAAATTAAAAATGAAG
TTTTAAATCAATCTAAAGTATATATGAGTAAACTTGGTCTGACAGTTACCAATGCTTAATCAGTGAGGCA
CCTATCTCAGCGATCTGTCTATTTCGTTCATCCATAGTTGCCTGACTCCCCGTCGTGTAGATAACTACGA
TACGGGAGGGCTTACCATCTGGCCCCAGTGCTGCAATGATACCGCGAGACCCACGCTCACCGGCTCCAGA
TTTATCAGCAATAAACCAGCCAGCCGGAAGGGCCGAGCGCAGAAGTGGTCCTGCAACTTTATCCGCCTCC
ATCCAGTCTATTAATTGTTGCCGGGAAGCTAGAGTAAGTAGTTCGCCAGTTAATAGTTTGCGCAACGTTG
TTGCCATTGCTACAGGCATCGTGGTGTCACGCTCGTCGTTTGGTATGGCTTCATTCAGCTCCGGTTCCCA
ACGATCAAGGCGAGTTACATGATCCCCCATGTTGTGCAAAAAAGCGGTTAGCTCCTTCGGTCCTCCGATC
GTTGTCAGAAGTAAGTTGGCCGCAGTGTTATCACTCATGGTTATGGCAGCACTGCATAATTCTCTTACTG
TCATGCCATCCGTAAGATGCTTTTCTGTGACTGGTGAGTACTCAACCAAGTCATTCTGAGAATAGTGTAT
GCGGCGACCGAGTTGCTCTTGCCCGGCGTCAATACGGGATAATACCGCGCCACATAGCAGAACTTTAAAA
GTGCTCATCATTGGAAAACGTTCTTCGGGGCGAAAACTCTCAAGGATCTTACCGCTGTTGAGATCCAGTT
CGATGTAACCCACTCGTGCACCCAACTGATCTTCAGCATCTTTTACTTTCACCAGCGTTTCTGGGTGAGC
AAAAACAGGAAGGCAAAATGCCGCAAAAAAGGGAATAAGGGCGACACGGAAATGTTGAATACTCATACTC
TTCCTTTTTCAATATTATTGAAGCATTTATCAGGGTTATTGTCTCATGAGCGGATACATATTTGAATGTA
TTTAGAAAAATAAACAAATAGGGGTTCCGCGCACATTTCCCCGAAAAGTGCCACCTG
[124 nt withheld, positions 6568-6691]
C
[91 nt withheld, positions 6693-6783]
A
[49 nt withheld, positions 6785-6833]
CCTTTGACGTTGGAGTCCACGTTCTTT
[37 nt withheld, positions 6861-6897]
ACCCTATCTCGGTCTATTCTTTTGATTTATAAGGGATTTTGCCGATTTCGGCCTATTGGTTAAAAAATGA
GCTGATTTAACAAAAATTTAACGCGAATTTTAACAAAATATTAACGCTTACAATTTGCCATTCGCCATTC
AGGCTGCGCAACTGTTGGGAAGGGCGATCGGTGCGGGCCTCTTCGCTATTACGCCAGCCCAAGCTACCAT
GATAAGTAAGTAATATTAAGGTACGGGAGGTACTTGGAGCGGCCGCAATAAAATATCTTTATTTTCATTA
CATCTGTGTGTTGGTTTTTTGTGTGAATCGATAGTACTAACATACGCTCTCCATCAAAACAAAACGAAAC
AAAACAAACTAGCAAAATAGGCTGTCCCCAGTGCAAGTGCAGGTGCCAGAACATTTCTCTATCGATAGGT
ACCGAGCTCTTACGCGTGCTAGCTGGACAAGCAAGGTCCATTCACTACTCTGAAACAACCCT
